>Addgene plasmid #142424 | TFORF2438 | addgene full sequence | sequence record 397152 | Addgene NGS Result
TTAATGTAGTCTTATGCAATACTCTTGTAGTCTTGCAACATGGTAACGATGAGTTAGCAACATGCCTTAC
AAGGAGAGAAAAAGCACCGTGCATGCCGATTGGTGGAAGTAAGGTGGTACGATCGTGCCTTATTAGGAAG
GCAACAGACGGGTCTGACATGGATTGGACGAACCACTGAATTGCCGCATTGCAGAGATATTGTATTTAAG
TGCCTAGCTCGATACATAAACGGGTCTCTCTGGTTAGACCAGATCTGAGCCTGGGAGCTCTCTGGCTAAC
TAGGGAACCCACTGCTTAAGCCTCAATAAAGCTTGCCTTGAGTGCTTCAAGTAGTGTGTGCCCGTCTGTT
GTGTGACTCTGGTAACTAGAGATCCCTCAGACCCTTTTAGTCAGTGTGGAAAATCTCTAGCAGTGGCGCC
CGAACAGGGACTTGAAAGCGAAAGGGAAACCAGAGGAGCTCTCTCGACGCAGGACTCGGCTTGCTGAAGC
GCGCACGGCAAGAGGCGAGGGGCGGCGACTGGTGAGTACGCCAAAAATTTTGACTAGCGGAGGCTAGAAG
GAGAGAGATGGGTGCGAGAGCGTCAGTATTAAGCGGGGGAGAATTAGATCGCGATGGGAAAAAATTCGGT
TAAGGCCAGGGGGAAAGAAAAAATATAAATTAAAACATATAGTATGGGCAAGCAGGGAGCTAGAACGATT
CGCAGTTAATCCTGGCCTGTTAGAAACATCAGAAGGCTGTAGACAAATACTGGGACAGCTACAACCATCC
CTTCAGACAGGATCAGAAGAACTTAGATCATTATATAATACAGTAGCAACCCTCTATTGTGTGCATCAAA
GGATAGAGATAAAAGACACCAAGGAAGCTTTAGACAAGATAGAGGAAGAGCAAAACAAAAGTAAGACCAC
CGCACAGCAAGCGGCCGCTGATCTTCAGACCTGGAGGAGGAGATATGAGGGACAATTGGAGAAGTGAATT
ATATAAATATAAAGTAGTAAAAATTGAACCATTAGGAGTAGCACCCACCAAGGCAAAGAGAAGAGTGGTG
CAGAGAGAAAAAAGAGCAGTGGGAATAGGAGCTTTGTTCCTTGGGTTCTTGGGAGCAGCAGGAAGCACTA
TGGGCGCAGCGTCAATGACGCTGACGGTACAGGCCAGACAATTATTGTCTGGTATAGTGCAGCAGCAGAA
CAATTTGCTGAGGGCTATTGAGGCGCAACAGCATCTGTTGCAACTCACAGTCTGGGGCATCAAGCAGCTC
CAGGCAAGAATCCTGGCTGTGGAAAGATACCTAAAGGATCAACAGCTCCTGGGGATTTGGGGTTGCTCTG
GAAAACTCATTTGCACCACTGCTGTGCCTTGGAATGCTAGTTGGAGTAATAAATCTCTGGAACAGATTTG
GAATCACACGACCTGGATGGAGTGGGACAGAGAAATTAACAATTACACAAGCTTAATACACTCCTTAATT
GAAGAATCGCAAAACCAGCAAGAAAAGAATGAACAAGAATTATTGGAATTAGATAAATGGGCAAGTTTGT
GGAATTGGTTTAACATAACAAATTGGCTGTGGTATATAAAATTATTCATAATGATAGTAGGAGGCTTGGT
AGGTTTAAGAATAGTTTTTGCTGTACTTTCTATAGTGAATAGAGTTAGGCAGGGATATTCACCATTATCG
TTTCAGACCCACCTCCCAACCCCGAGGGGACCCATGCATTGCATCTCAATTAGTCAGCAACCAGGTGTGG
AAAGTCCCCAGGCTCCCCAGCAGGCAGAAGTATGCAAAGCATGCGTCTCAATTAGTCAGCAACCATAGTC
CCGCCCCTAACTCCGCCCATCCCGCCCCTAACTCCGCCCAGTTCCGCCCATTCTCCGCCCCATGGCTGAC
TAATTTTTTTTATTTATGCAGAGGCCGAGGCCGCCTCGGCCTCTGAGCTATTCCAGAAGTAGTGAGGAGG
CTTTTTTGGAGGCCTAGGCTTTTGCAAAAAGCTTTCTAGAGGTACCACCGGAGCTTACCATGACCGAGTA
CAAGCCCACGGTGCGCCTCGCCACCCGCGACGACGTCCCCAGGGCCGTACGCACCCTCGCCGCCGCGTTC
GCCGACTACCCCGCCACGCGCCACACCGTCGATCCGGACCGCCACATCGAGCGGGTCACCGAGCTGCAAG
AACTCTTCCTCACGCGCGTCGGGCTCGACATCGGCAAGGTGTGGGTCGCGGACGACGGCGCCGCCGTGGC
GGTCTGGACCACGCCGGAGAGCGTCGAAGCGGGGGCGGTGTTCGCCGAGATCGGCCCGCGCATGGCCGAG
TTGAGCGGTTCCCGGCTGGCCGCGCAGCAACAGATGGAAGGCCTCCTGGCGCCGCACCGGCCCAAGGAGC
CCGCGTGGTTCCTGGCCACCGTCGGCGTCTCGCCCGACCACCAGGGCAAGGGTCTGGGCAGCGCCGTCGT
GCTCCCCGGAGTGGAGGCGGCCGAGCGCGCCGGGGTGCCCGCCTTCCTGGAGACCTCCGCGCCCCGCAAC
CTCCCCTTCTACGAGCGGCTCGGCTTCACCGTCACCGCCGACGTCGAGGTGCCCGAAGGACCGCGCACCT
GGTGCATGACCCGCAAGCCCGGTGCCAGTTAACGAATTCTAGATCTTGAGACAAATGGCAGTATTCATCC
ACAATTTTAAAAGAAAAGGGGGGATTGGGGGGTACAGTGCAGGGGAAAGAATAGTAGACATAATAGCAAC
AGACATACAAACTAAAGAATTACAAAAACAAATTACAAAAATTCAAAATTTTCGGGTTTATTACAGGGAC
AGCAGAGATCCACTTTGGCGCCGGCTCGAGGCCTGCAGGTGCAAAGATGGATAAAGTTTTAAACAGAGAG
GAATCTTTGCAGCTAATGGACCTTCTAGGTCTTGAAAGGAGTGGGAATTGGCTCCGGTGCCCGTCAGTGG
GCAGAGCGCACATCGCCCACAGTCCCCGAGAAGTTGGGGGGAGGGGTCGGCAATTGAACCGGTGCCTAGA
GAAGGTGGCGCGGGGTAAACTGGGAAAGTGATGTCGTGTACTGGCTCCGCCTTTTTCCCGAGGGTGGGGG
AGAACCGTATATAAGTGCAGTAGTCGCCGTGAACGTTCTTTTTCGCAACGGGTTTGCCGCCAGAACACAG
GTAAGTGCCGTGTGTGGTTCCCGCGGGCCTGGCCTCTTTACGGGTTATGGCCCTTGCGTGCCTTGAATTA
CTTCCACCTGGCTGCAGTACGTGATTCTTGATCCCGAGCTTCGGGTTGGAAGTGGGTGGGAGAGTTCGAG
GCCTTGCGCTTAAGGAGCCCCTTCGCCTCGTGCTTGAGTTGAGGCCTGGCCTGGGCGCTGGGGCCGCCGC
GTGCGAATCTGGTGGCACCTTCGCGCCTGTCTCGCTGCTTTCGATAAGTCTCTAGCCATTTAAAATTTTT
GATGACCTGCTGCGACGCTTTTTTTCTGGCAAGATAGTCTTGTAAATGCGGGCCAAGATCTGCACACTGG
TATTTCGGTTTTTGGGGCCGCGGGCGGCGACGGGGCCCGTGCGTCCCAGCGCACATGTTCGGCGAGGCGG
GGCCTGCGAGCGCGGCCACCGAGAATCGGACGGGGGTAGTCTCAAGCTGGCCGGCCTGCTCTGGTGCCTG
GCCTCGCGCCGCCGTGTATCGCCCCGCCCTGGGCGGCAAGGCTGGCCCGGTCGGCACCAGTTGCGTGAGC
GGAAAGATGGCCGCTTCCCGGCCCTGCTGCAGGGAGCTCAAAATGGAGGACGCGGCGCTCGGGAGAGCGG
GCGGGTGAGTCACCCACACAAAGGAAAAGGGCCTTTCCGTCCTCAGCCGTCGCTTCATGTGACTCCACGG
AGTACCGGGCGCCGTCCAGGCACCTCGATTAGTTCTCGAGCTTTTGGAGTACGTCGTCTTTAGGTTGGGG
GGAGGGGTTTTATGCGATGGAGTTTCCCCACACTGAGTGGGTGGAGACTGAAGTTAGGCCAGCTTGGCAC
TTGATGTAATTCTCCTTGGAATTTGCCCTTTTTGAGTTTGGATCTTGGTTCATTCTCAAGCCTCAGACAG
TGGTTCAAAGTTTTTTTCTTCCATTTCAGGTGTCGTGAGGCTAGCACCGCCACCATGGAACAATCATGTG
AGGAAGAGAAAGAGCCTGAACCACAGAAGAACATACAAGAAACCAAACAAGTAGATGACGAAGATGCTGA
GCTCATCTTTGTTGGTGTGGAACATGTAAATGAAGATGCTGAGCTAATCTTTGTTGGGGTGACTTCAAAT
TCAAAACCAGTCGTTTCAAACATTTTGAACAGAGTCACCCCGGGTTCATGGTCAAGGAGAAAAAAGTATG
ATCACCTTAGAAAAGATACTGCTCGCAAATTGCAGCCTAAAAGTCATGAGACCGTTACATCAGAAGCAGT
GACCGTCCTGCCAGCTTCCCAACTTGAATCGAGATCAACAGATAGTCCTATTATTATTGAGCCTTTGTCT
AAACCTGATTATAGAAATAGTTCACCACAAGTTGTGCCTAATAACTCTTCAGAATTACCTTCTCCTTTGA
TTACATTCACAGATTCATTGCATCATCCAGTAAGTACAGCACTTTCAGTAGGAGGTATAAATGAAAGTCC
TCGTGTATCAAAGCAACTTTCCACTTTCGAAGTAAACAGCATAAATCCCAAAAGGGCTAAACTCAGGGAT
GGAATTATAGAAGGAAATTCTTCAGCTTCATTCCCTTCAGATACCTTTCATACAATGAATACTCAGCAAA
GTACACCCTCAAATAATGTTCATACCTCATTAAGCCATGTTCAGAATGGAGCACCTTTTCCAGCAGCTTT
TCCAAAGGACAATATCCATTTCAAGCCTATAAATACAAATCTTGATAGGGCAAATGAATTGGCAAAAACA
GACATTTTGAGTCTAACAAGTCAAAACAAGACCTTTGATCCCAAGAAAGAAAATCCCATTGTGTTACTTA
GTGACTTTTACTATGGACAGCATAAAGGAGAAGGGCAGCCGGAACAGAAGACTCACACCACCTTTAAATG
CCTCAGCTGCGTGAAAGTTCTAAAAAATGTTAAGTTTATGAATCACGTGAAGCATCATTTGGAATTTGAG
AAGCAGAGGAACGACAGCTGGGAAAACCACACCACCTGCCAGCACTGCCACCGGCAGTTTCCCACTCCCT
TCCAGCTACAGTGTCACATCGAAAATGTCCACACTGCCCAGGAGCCCTCTACTGTCTGTAAAATCTGTGA
ATTGTCATTTGAAACAGATCAGGTCCTCTTACAACACATGAAGGACCATCATAAGCCTGGCGAAATGCCC
TATGTGTGCCAGGTTTGCCATTATAGATCGTCGGTCTTTGCTGATGTAGAAACACATTTTAGAACGTGCC
ATGAAAACACAAAGAATTTGCTTTGTCCCTTTTGTCTCAAAATTTTCAAAACAGCAACACCATACATGTG
TCATTATAGGGGCCACTGGGGAAAGAGTGCACACCAGTGTTCCAAGTGCCGGCTACAGTTTTTAACTTTC
AAGGAGAAAATGGAGCACAAGACCCAGTGTCATCAAATGTTTAAGAAGCCTAAGCAACTAGAAGGATTAC
CTCCTGAAACAAAAGTTACTATTCAAGTGTCGCTGGAACCTCTTCAGCCAGGATCAGTGGATGTAGCATC
CATAACTGTGAGCACATCTGACTCTGAACCATCACTCCCCAGGTCTAAAAGCAAAATTTCAAAAAAGTCC
CATTAGTAATGAACTAGTCCGTAACTTGAAAGTATTTCGATTTCTTGGCTTTATATATCTTGTGGAAAGG
ACGATTCGTACCTATTTGCTATAAAGCGACGCGTTAAGTCGACAATCAACCTCTGGATTACAAAATTTGT
GAAAGATTGACTGGTATTCTTAACTATGTTGCTCCTTTTACGCTATGTGGATACGCTGCTTTAATGCCTT
TGTATCATGCTATTGCTTCCCGTATGGCTTTCATTTTCTCCTCCTTGTATAAATCCTGGTTGCTGTCTCT
TTATGAGGAGTTGTGGCCCGTTGTCAGGCAACGTGGCGTGGTGTGCACTGTGTTTGCTGACGCAACCCCC
ACTGGTTGGGGCATTGCCACCACCTGTCAGCTCCTTTCCGGGACTTTCGCTTTCCCCCTCCCTATTGCCA
CGGCGGAACTCATCGCCGCCTGCCTTGCCCGCTGCTGGACAGGGGCTCGGCTGTTGGGCACTGACAATTC
CGTGGTGTTGTCGGGGAAATCATCGTCCTTTCCTTGGCTGCTCGCCTGTGTTGCCACCTGGATTCTGCGC
GGGACGTCCTTCTGCTACGTCCCTTCGGCCCTCAATCCAGCGGACCTTCCTTCCCGCGGCCTGCTGCCGG
CTCTGCGGCCTCTTCCGCGTCTTCGCCTTCGCCCTCAGACGAGTCGGATCTCCCTTTGGGCCGCCTCCCC
GCGTCGACTTTAAGACCAATGACTTACAAGGCAGCTGTAGATCTTAGCCACTTTTTAAAAGAAAAGGGGG
GACTGGAAGGGCTAATTCACTCCCAACGAAGACAAGATCTGCTTTTTGCTTGTACTGGGTCTCTCTGGTT
AGACCAGATCTGAGCCTGGGAGCTCTCTGGCTAACTAGGGAACCCACTGCTTAAGCCTCAATAAAGCTTG
CCTTGAGTGCTTCAAGTAGTGTGTGCCCGTCTGTTGTGTGACTCTGGTAACTAGAGATCCCTCAGACCCT
TTTAGTCAGTGTGGAAAATCTCTAGCAGTACGTATAGTAGTTCATGTCATCTTATTATTCAGTATTTATA
ACTTGCAAAGAAATGAATATCAGAGAGTGAGAGGAACTTGTTTATTGCAGCTTATAATGGTTACAAATAA
AGCAATAGCATCACAAATTTCACAAATAAAGCATTTTTTTCACTGCATTCTAGTTGTGGTTTGTCCAAAC
TCATCAATGTATCTTATCATGTCTGGCTCTAGCTATCCCGCCCCTAACTCCGCCCATCCCGCCCCTAACT
CCGCCCAGTTCCGCCCATTCTCCGCCCCATGGCTGACTAATTTTTTTTATTTATGCAGAGGCCGAGGCCG
CCTCGGCCTCTGAGCTATTCCAGAAGTAGTGAGGAGGCTTTTTTGGAGGCCTAGGGACGTACCCAATTCG
CCCTATAGTGAGTCGTATTACGCGCGCTCACTGGCCGTCGTTTTACAACGTCGTGACTGGGAAAACCCTG
GCGTTACCCAACTTAATCGCCTTGCAGCACATCCCCCTTTCGCCAGCTGGCGTAATAGCGAAGAGGCCCG
CACCGATCGCCCTTCCCAACAGTTGCGCAGCCTGAATGGCGAATGGG
[124 nt withheld, positions 7328-7451]
C
[91 nt withheld, positions 7453-7543]
A
[49 nt withheld, positions 7545-7593]
CCTTTGACGTTGGAGTCCACGTTCTTT
[37 nt withheld, positions 7621-7657]
ACCCTATCTCGGTCTATTCTTTTGATTTATAAGGGATTTTGCCGATTTCGGCCTATTGGTTAAAAAATGA
GCTGATTTAACAAAAATTTAACGCGAATTTTAACAAAATATTAACGCTTACAATTTAGGTGGCACTTTTC
GGGGAAATGTGCGCGGAACCCCTATTTGTTTATTTTTCTAAATACATTCAAATATGTATCCGCTCATGAG
ACAATAACCCTGATAAATGCTTCAATAATATTGAAAAAGGAAGAGTATGAGTATTCAACATTTCCGTGTC
GCCCTTATTCCCTTTTTTGCGGCATTTTGCCTTCCTGTTTTTGCTCACCCAGAAACGCTGGTGAAAGTAA
AAGATGCTGAAGATCAGTTGGGTGCACGAGTGGGTTACATCGAACTGGATCTCAACAGCGGTAAGATCCT
TGAGAGTTTTCGCCCCGAAGAACGTTTTCCAATGATGAGCACTTTTAAAGTTCTGCTATGTGGCGCGGTA
TTATCCCGTATTGACGCCGGGCAAGAGCAACTCGGTCGCCGCATACACTATTCTCAGAATGACTTGGTTG
AGTACTCACCAGTCACAGAAAAGCATCTTACGGATGGCATGACAGTAAGAGAATTATGCAGTGCTGCCAT
AACCATGAGTGATAACACTGCGGCCAACTTACTTCTGACAACGATCGGAGGACCGAAGGAGCTAACCGCT
TTTTTGCACAACATGGGGGATCATGTAACTCGCCTTGATCGTTGGGAACCGGAGCTGAATGAAGCCATAC
CAAACGACGAGCGTGACACCACGATGCCTGTAGCAATGGCAACAACGTTGCGCAAACTATTAACTGGCGA
ACTACTTACTCTAGCTTCCCGGCAACAATTAATAGACTGGATGGAGGCGGATAAAGTTGCAGGACCACTT
CTGCGCTCGGCCCTTCCGGCTGGCTGGTTTATTGCTGATAAATCTGGAGCCGGTGAGCGTGGGTCTCGCG
GTATCATTGCAGCACTGGGGCCAGATGGTAAGCCCTCCCGTATCGTAGTTATCTACACGACGGGGAGTCA
GGCAACTATGGATGAACGAAATAGACAGATCGCTGAGATAGGTGCCTCACTGATTAAGCATTGGTAACTG
TCAGACCAAGTTTACTCATATATACTTTAGATTGATTTAAAACTTCATTTTTAATTTAAAAGGATCTAGG
TGAAGATCCTTTTTGATAATCTCATGACCAAAATCCCTTAACGTGAGTTTTCGTTCCACTGAGCGTCAGA
CCCCGTAGAAAAGATCAAAGGATCTTCTTGAGATCCTTTTTTTCTGCGCGTAATCTGCTGCTTGCAAACA
AAAAAACCACCGCTACCAGCGGTGGTTTGTTTGCCGGATCAAGAGCTACCAACTCTTTTTCCGAAGGTAA
CTGGCTTCAGCAGAGCGCAGATACCAAATACTGTTCTTCTAGTGTAGCCGTAGTTAGGCCACCACTTCAA
GAACTCTGTAGCACCGCCTACATACCTCGCTCTGCTAATCCTGTTACCAGTGGCTGCTGCCAGTGGCGAT
AAGTCGTGTCTTACCGGGTTGGACTCAAGACGATAGTTACCGGATAAGGCGCAGCGGTCGGGCTGAACGG
GGGGTTCGTGCACACAGCCCAGCTTGGAGCGAACGACCTACACCGAACTGAGATACCTACAGCGTGAGCT
ATGAGAAAGCGCCACGCTTCCCGAAGGGAGAAAGGCGGACAGGTATCCGGTAAGCGGCAGGGTCGGAACA
GGAGAGCGCACGAGGGAGCTTCCAGGGGGAAACGCCTGGTATCTTTATAGTCCTGTCGGGTTTCGCCACC
TCTGACTTGAGCGTCGATTTTTGTGATGCTCGTCAGGGGGGCGGAGCCTATGGAAAAACGCCAGCAACGC
GGCCTTTTTACGGTTCCTGGCCTTTTGCTGGCCTTTTGCTCACATGTTCTTTCCTGCGTTATCCCCTGAT
TCTGTGGATAACCGTATTACCGCCTTTGAGTGAGCTGATACCGCTCGCCGCAGCCGAACGACCGAGCGCA
GCGAGTCAGTGAGCGAGGAAGCGGAAGAGCGCCCAATACGCAAACCGCCTCTCCCCGCGCGTTGGCCGAT
TCATTAATGCAGCTGGCACGACAGGTTTCCCGACTGGAAAGCGGGCAGTGAGCGCAACGCAATTAATGTG
AGTTAGCTCACTCATTAGGCACCCCAGGCTTTACACTTTATGCTTCCGGCTCGTATGTTGTGTGGAATTG
TGAGCGGATAACAATTTCACACAGGAAACAGCTATGACCATGATTACGCCAAGCGCGCAATTAACCCTCA
CTAAAGGGAACAAAAGCTGGAGCTGCAAGC
Features (pLannotate 1.2.2; 31 found; start..end, strand, type, name):
      5..231     +  promoter       RSV promoter: Rous sarcoma virus enhancer/promoter
    232..412     +  LTR            5' LTR (truncated): truncated 5' long terminal repeat (LTR) from HIV-1
    459..584     +  misc_feature   HIV-1 Ψ: packaging signal of human immunodeficiency virus type 1
    568..931     +  CDS            HIV-1 gag (fragment): gag protein from human immunodeficiency virus 1; gag
   1077..1310    +  misc_feature   RRE: The Rev response element (RRE) of HIV-1 allows for Rev-dependent mRNA export from the nucleus to the cytoplasm.
   1687..1713    +  CDS            Rev (fragment): human immunodeficiency virus 1 (HIV-1) Rev protein; rev; enhances nuclear export of unspliced and incompletely spliced viral mRNAs
   1720..1743    +  promoter       SV40 promoter (fragment): SV40 early promoter
   1744..1815    +  promoter       SV40 promoter (fragment): SV40 enhancer and early promoter
   1839..1974    +  rep_origin     SV40 ori: SV40 origin of replication
   2020..2616    +  CDS            PuroR (fragment): puromycin N-acetyltransferase; pac from Streptomyces; confers resistance to puromycin
   2665..2782    +  misc_feature   cPPT/CTS: central polypurine tract and central termination sequence of HIV-1
   2847..2913    +  CDS            small t antigen (fragment): SV40 (simian virus 40) small t antigen
   2920..4098    +  promoter       EF-1α promoter: strong constitutive promoter for human elongation factor EF-1α
   4115..5743    +  CDS            ZNF280B: Z280B_HUMAN - Also known as SUHW2, ZNF279, ZNF632. Experimental evidence at protein level: Swiss-Prot protein existence level 1. May function as a transcription factor. From Homo sapiens (Human).
   5759..5812    +  promoter       U6 promoter (fragment): RNA polymerase III promoter for human U6 snRNA
   5854..6442    +  misc_feature   WPRE: woodchuck hepatitis virus posttranscriptional regulatory element
   6493..6512    +  misc_feature   cPPT/CTS (fragment): central polypurine tract and central termination sequence of HIV-1
   6514..6747    +  LTR            3' LTR (ΔU3): self-inactivating 3' long terminal repeat (LTR) from HIV-1
   6825..6946    +  polyA_signal   SV40 poly(A) signal: SV40 polyadenylation signal
   6986..7121    +  rep_origin     SV40 ori: SV40 origin of replication
   7142..7160    -  promoter       T7 promoter: promoter for bacteriophage T7 RNA polymerase
   7168..7323    +  CDS            lacZα (fragment): LacZα fragment of β-galactosidase; lacZ fragment
   7328..7756    +  rep_origin     f1 ori (sequence partly withheld): f1 bacteriophage origin of replication; arrow indicates direction of (+) strand synthesis
   7809..7913    +  promoter       AmpR promoter: bla
   7914..8774    +  CDS            AmpR: β-lactamase; bla; confers resistance to ampicillin, carbenicillin, and related antibiotics
   8945..9533    +  rep_origin     ori: high-copy-number ColE1/pMB1/pBR322/pUC origin of replication
   9716..9808    +  CDS            lacI (fragment): lac repressor; lacI; The lac repressor binds to the lac operator to inhibit transcription in E. coli. This inhibition can be relieved by adding lactose or isopropyl-β-D-thiogalactopyranoside (IPTG).
   9821..9842    +  protein_bind   CAP binding site: CAP binding activates transcription in the presence of cAMP. E. coli catabolite activator protein
   9857..9887    +  promoter       lac promoter: promoter for the E. coli lac operon
   9895..9911    +  protein_bind   lac operator: The lac repressor binds to the lac operator to inhibit transcription in E. coli. This inhibition can be relieved by adding lactose or isopropyl-β-D-thiogalactopyranoside (IPTG). lac repressor encoded by lacI
   9956..9974    +  promoter       T3 promoter: promoter for bacteriophage T3 RNA polymerase
