[The description below was written by a language model from this plasmid's Addgene catalogue record and pLannotate feature annotations shown in this document.]
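Description:
TFORF2438 is a lentiviral mammalian expression plasmid built on the pLX_TRC317 backbone, carrying the human zinc-finger gene ZNF280B (also known as SUHW2, ZNF279 or ZNF632) as one member of a barcoded transcription factor ORF collection. It is propagated in E. coli through a high-copy ColE1/pUC-type origin with ampicillin selection from the bla gene. An f1 origin and remnants of a lac/lacZα cloning region, with flanking T3 and T7 promoters, lie in the bacterial portion. The depositor notes that the plasmid can recombine, which is a common issue with LTR-containing vectors.

The viral cassette follows a third-generation, self-inactivating design. An RSV promoter replaces the U3 region to drive a truncated HIV-1 5' LTR. This is followed by the Ψ packaging signal with a gag fragment, the Rev response element, a cPPT/CTS for efficient nuclear import, and a ΔU3 3' LTR with a downstream SV40 polyadenylation signal. Within the transferred region, an SV40 early promoter/origin segment sits upstream of the puromycin N-acetyltransferase gene, allowing selection of transduced cells. A separate EF-1α promoter drives the ZNF280B coding sequence, which was made synthetically. A WPRE downstream of the ORF enhances transcript stability and expression.

The catalogue describes a unique 24-bp barcode linked to each ORF. The feature table does not annotate it, so its exact position is not stated, although a short U6 promoter-like fragment is annotated between the ORF and the WPRE. The barcode allows this transcription factor to be identified by sequencing in pooled overexpression screens, such as those aimed at directed differentiation.
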