Addgene plasmid #142424: TFORF2438
Purpose: Lentiviral vector for overexpressing transcription factor ORFs with unique 24-bp barcodes. Barcodes facilitate identification of transcription factors in pooled screens.
Depositing lab: Feng Zhang. Depositing organization: Broad Institute. Publication: A transcription factor atlas of directed differentiation. Joung J, Ma S, Tay T, Geiger-Schuller KR, Kirchgatterer PC, Verdine VK, Guo B, Arias-Garcia MA, Allen WE, Singh A, Kuksenko O, Abudayyeh OO, Gootenberg JS, Fu Z, Macrae RK, Buenrostro JD, Regev A, Zhang F. Cell. 2023 Jan 5;186(1):209-229.e26. doi: 10.1016/j.cell.2022.11.026. PubMed 36608654.
Backbone
  Vector backbone: pLX_TRC317
  Backbone manufacturer: Broad Institute Genetic Perturbation Platform
  Backbone size w/o insert (bp): 8264
  Vector type: Mammalian Expression, Lentiviral
  Selectable markers: Puromycin
Growth in bacteria
  Bacterial resistance: Ampicillin, 100 μg/mL
  Growth temperature: 37°C
  Growth strain: NEB Stable
  Copy number: High Copy
Gene/Insert
  Gene/Insert name: ZNF280B
  Species: H. sapiens (human)
  Insert size (bp): 1733
  Entrez Gene: ZNF280B (a.k.a. 5'OY11.1, D87009.C22.3, SUHW2, ZNF279, ZNF632)
  Promoter: EF1a
  Cloning method: Unknown
  Sequencing primers: 5′ GGGTGGAGACTGAAGTTAGGCCAG; 3′ CACATAGCGTAAAAGGAGCAACATAG
Terms and licenses: Academic/Nonprofit Terms; Industry Terms: Not Available to Industry
Depositor comments: NM_080764,XM_011529893,XM_011529895,XM_011529896,XM_011529897,ENST00000626650,ENST00000619852,ENST00000613655 . The transcription factor ORF portion of this plasmid was synthesized by Genewiz. Please test multiple small colonies in case of plasmid recombination. To make this collection available in a timely manner, a portion of this collection was not fully sequenced by Addgene. If an Addgene verified full plasmid sequence is not available, please contact us prior to placing an order to request the full sequence.
How to cite: TFORF2438 was a gift from Feng Zhang (Addgene plasmid # 142424 ; http://n2t.net/addgene:142424 ; RRID:Addgene_142424)
