>Addgene plasmid #142424 | TFORF2438 | depositor partial sequence | sequence record 279410 | Insert
ACCGCCACCATGGAACAATCATGTGAGGAAGAGAAAGAGCCTGAACCACAGAAGAACATACAAGAAACCA
AACAAGTAGATGACGAAGATGCTGAGCTCATCTTTGTTGGTGTGGAACATGTAAATGAAGATGCTGAGCT
AATCTTTGTTGGGGTGACTTCAAATTCAAAACCAGTCGTTTCAAACATTTTGAACAGAGTCACCCCGGGT
TCATGGTCAAGGAGAAAAAAGTATGATCACCTTAGAAAAGATACTGCTCGCAAATTGCAGCCTAAAAGTC
ATGAGACCGTTACATCAGAAGCAGTGACCGTCCTGCCAGCTTCCCAACTTGAATCGAGATCAACAGATAG
TCCTATTATTATTGAGCCTTTGTCTAAACCTGATTATAGAAATAGTTCACCACAAGTTGTGCCTAATAAC
TCTTCAGAATTACCTTCTCCTTTGATTACATTCACAGATTCATTGCATCATCCAGTAAGTACAGCACTTT
CAGTAGGAGGTATAAATGAAAGTCCTCGTGTATCAAAGCAACTTTCCACTTTCGAAGTAAACAGCATAAA
TCCCAAAAGGGCTAAACTCAGGGATGGAATTATAGAAGGAAATTCTTCAGCTTCATTCCCTTCAGATACC
TTTCATACAATGAATACTCAGCAAAGTACACCCTCAAATAATGTTCATACCTCATTAAGCCATGTTCAGA
ATGGAGCACCTTTTCCAGCAGCTTTTCCAAAGGACAATATCCATTTCAAGCCTATAAATACAAATCTTGA
TAGGGCAAATGAATTGGCAAAAACAGACATTTTGAGTCTAACAAGTCAAAACAAGACCTTTGATCCCAAG
AAAGAAAATCCCATTGTGTTACTTAGTGACTTTTACTATGGACAGCATAAAGGAGAAGGGCAGCCGGAAC
AGAAGACTCACACCACCTTTAAATGCCTCAGCTGCGTGAAAGTTCTAAAAAATGTTAAGTTTATGAATCA
CGTGAAGCATCATTTGGAATTTGAGAAGCAGAGGAACGACAGCTGGGAAAACCACACCACCTGCCAGCAC
TGCCACCGGCAGTTTCCCACTCCCTTCCAGCTACAGTGTCACATCGAAAATGTCCACACTGCCCAGGAGC
CCTCTACTGTCTGTAAAATCTGTGAATTGTCATTTGAAACAGATCAGGTCCTCTTACAACACATGAAGGA
CCATCATAAGCCTGGCGAAATGCCCTATGTGTGCCAGGTTTGCCATTATAGATCGTCGGTCTTTGCTGAT
GTAGAAACACATTTTAGAACGTGCCATGAAAACACAAAGAATTTGCTTTGTCCCTTTTGTCTCAAAATTT
TCAAAACAGCAACACCATACATGTGTCATTATAGGGGCCACTGGGGAAAGAGTGCACACCAGTGTTCCAA
GTGCCGGCTACAGTTTTTAACTTTCAAGGAGAAAATGGAGCACAAGACCCAGTGTCATCAAATGTTTAAG
AAGCCTAAGCAACTAGAAGGATTACCTCCTGAAACAAAAGTTACTATTCAAGTGTCGCTGGAACCTCTTC
AGCCAGGATCAGTGGATGTAGCATCCATAACTGTGAGCACATCTGACTCTGAACCATCACTCCCCAGGTC
TAAAAGCAAAATTTCAAAAAAGTCCCATTAGTAATGAACTAGTCCGTAACTTGAAAGTATTTCGATTTCT
TGGCTTTATATATCTTGTGGAAAGGACGATTCGTACCTATTTGCTATAAAGCG
