>Addgene plasmid #142424 | TFORF2438 | depositor partial sequence | sequence record 279411 | Barcode
TTCGTACCTATTTGCTATAAAGCG
